Addgene plasmid #78997: PP153
Purpose: Supplemental Figure 4. Promoter GAP7. Expresses GFP.
Depositing lab: Timothy Lu. Depositing organization: Massachusetts Institute of Technology. Publication: Synthetic biology and microbioreactor platforms for programmable production of biologics at the point-of-care. Perez-Pinera P, Han N, Cleto S, Cao J, Purcell O, Shah KA, Lee K, Ram R, Lu TK. Nat Commun. 2016 Jul 29;7:12211. doi: 10.1038/ncomms12211. PubMed 27470089.
Backbone
  Vector backbone: pPICZ A
  Vector type: Yeast Expression
  Selectable markers: Zeocin
Growth in bacteria
  Bacterial resistance: Bleocin (Zeocin), 50 μg/mL
  Growth temperature: 37°C
  Growth strain: DH5alpha
  Copy number: Unknown
Gene/Insert
  Gene/Insert name: GFP
Terms and licenses: Academic/Nonprofit Terms; Industry Terms: Not Available to Industry
How to cite: PP153 was a gift from Timothy Lu (Addgene plasmid # 78997 ; http://n2t.net/addgene:78997 ; RRID:Addgene_78997)
