[The description below was written by a language model from this plasmid's Addgene catalogue record and pLannotate feature annotations shown in this document.]
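Description:
PP153 is a 4,354 bp yeast expression plasmid built on the pPICZ A backbone, a vector family designed for Pichia pastoris. It replicates in E. coli from a high-copy ColE1/pUC-type origin. No yeast replication origin is annotated, consistent with the usual use of pPICZ-type vectors as integrating constructs, although the record does not state how this plasmid is introduced or maintained in yeast. A single Sh ble (BleoR) gene provides Zeocin selection in both hosts. It sits behind tandem S. cerevisiae TEF1 and synthetic bacterial EM7 promoters, so it is transcribed in yeast and in bacteria respectively, and it is followed by the CYC1 terminator.

The payload is a GFP reporter cassette, with the coding sequence annotated as EGFP. It lies downstream of the P. pastoris glyceraldehyde-3-phosphate dehydrogenase (GAP) promoter and is terminated by the AOX1 terminator. The catalogue names the promoter "GAP7", which suggests one member of a series of GAP promoter variants. Between the annotated GAP promoter and the EGFP start are two adjacent 20 bp matches to tet operator-containing promoters (PLtetO-1 and tight TRE). These probably reflect tet operator-like sequence inserted at the promoter's 3' end, but the record does not explain their function. A short match to a 6xHis-containing composite tag downstream of EGFP is probably the backbone's C-terminal His tag region, and whether it is fused in frame is not stated. The small groL1 fragment hit is likely a spurious annotation.

The construct was deposited as part of work on synthetic biology platforms for programmable biologics production. It appears to serve as a fluorescent readout for characterising the activity of this promoter variant in yeast.
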