Features (pLannotate 1.2.2; 12 found; start..end, strand, type, name):
    412..659     +  terminator     CYC1 terminator: S. cerevisiae CYC1; transcription terminator for CYC1
    734..1322    -  rep_origin     ori: high-copy-number ColE1/pMB1/pBR322/pUC origin of replication
   1417..1503    -  CDS            groL1 (fragment): CH601_MYCA1 - Also known as groEL1 From Mycobacterium avium (strain 104).
   2216..2692    +  promoter       GAP promoter: promoter for Pichia pastoris glyceraldehyde-3-phosphate dehydrogenase
   2707..2726    +  promoter       PLtetO-1 promoter (fragment): modified phage lambda PL promoter with tet operator sites (Lutz and Bujard, 1997)
   2727..2746    +  promoter       tight TRE promoter (fragment): Tet-responsive promoter PTight, consisting of seven tet operator sequences followed by the minimal CMV promoter
   2753..3469    +  CDS            EGFP: EGFP is a basic (constitutively fluorescent) green fluorescent protein published in 1996, derived from Aequorea victoria. It is reported to be a rapidly-maturing weak dimer with moderate acid sensitivity.
   3539..3556    +  CDS            capTEV™ (fragment): composite tag for in vivo biotinylation, TEV protease cleavage, and 6xHis tagging
   3580..3826    +  terminator     AOX1 terminator: Pichia pastoris AOX1; transcription terminator for AOX1
   3841..4252    +  promoter       TEF1 promoter: S. cerevisiae TEF1; promoter for EF-1α
   4260..4307    +  promoter       EM7 promoter: synthetic bacterial promoter&nbsp
   4326..346     +  CDS            BleoR (across the origin): antibiotic-binding protein; Sh ble from Streptoalloteichus hindustanus; confers resistance to bleomycin, phleomycin, and Zeocin™
>Addgene plasmid #78997 | PP153 | depositor full sequence | sequence record 147742 | PP153 sequence 4354 bps
GCTCACCGCGCGCGACGTCGCCGGAGCGGTCGAGTTCTGGACCGACCGGCTCGGGTTCTCCCGGGACTTC
GTGGAGGACGACTTCGCCGGTGTGGTCCGGGACGACGTGACCCTGTTCATCAGCGCGGTCCAGGACCAGG
TGGTGCCGGACAACACCCTGGCCTGGGTGTGGGTGCGCGGCCTGGACGAGCTGTACGCCGAGTGGTCGGA
GGTCGTGTCCACGAACTTCCGGGACGCCTCCGGGCCGGCCATGACCGAGATCGGCGAGCAGCCGTGGGGG
CGGGAGTTCGCCCTGCGCGACCCGGCCGGCAACTGCGTGCACTTCGTGGCCGAGGAGCAGGACTGACACG
TCCGACGGCGGCCCACGGGTCCCAGGCCTCGGAGATCCGTCCCCCTTTTCCTTTGTCGATATCATGTAAT
TAGTTATGTCACGCTTACATTCACGCCCTCCCCCCACATCCGCTCTAACCGAAAAGGAAGGAGTTAGACA
ACCTGAAGTCTAGGTCCCTATTTATTTTTTTATAGTTATGTTAGTATTAAGAACGTTATTTATATTTCAA
ATTTTTCTTTTTTTTCTGTACAGACGCGTGTACGCATGTAACATTATACTGAAAACCTTGCTTGAGAAGG
TTTTGGGACGCTCGAAGGCTTTAATTTGCAAGCTGGAGACCAACATGTGAGCAAAAGGCCAGCAAAAGGC
CAGGAACCGTAAAAAGGCCGCGTTGCTGGCGTTTTTCCATAGGCTCCGCCCCCCTGACGAGCATCACAAA
AATCGACGCTCAAGTCAGAGGTGGCGAAACCCGACAGGACTATAAAGATACCAGGCGTTTCCCCCTGGAA
GCTCCCTCGTGCGCTCTCCTGTTCCGACCCTGCCGCTTACCGGATACCTGTCCGCCTTTCTCCCTTCGGG
AAGCGTGGCGCTTTCTCAATGCTCACGCTGTAGGTATCTCAGTTCGGTGTAGGTCGTTCGCTCCAAGCTG
GGCTGTGTGCACGAACCCCCCGTTCAGCCCGACCGCTGCGCCTTATCCGGTAACTATCGTCTTGAGTCCA
ACCCGGTAAGACACGACTTATCGCCACTGGCAGCAGCCACTGGTAACAGGATTAGCAGAGCGAGGTATGT
AGGCGGTGCTACAGAGTTCTTGAAGTGGTGGCCTAACTACGGCTACACTAGAAGGACAGTATTTGGTATC
TGCGCTCTGCTGAAGCCAGTTACCTTCGGAAAAAGAGTTGGTAGCTCTTGATCCGGCAAACAAACCACCG
CTGGTAGCGGTGGTTTTTTTGTTTGCAAGCAGCAGATTACGCGCAGAAAAAAAGGATCTCAAGAAGATCC
TTTGATCTTTTCTACGGGGTCTGACGCTCAGTGGAACGAAAACTCACGTTAAGGGATTTTGGTCATGAGA
TCAGATCTGAGCTCGTTTGGCCGTGGCCGTGCTCGTCCTCGTCGGCCGGCTTGTCGACGACGGCGGTCTC
CGTCGTCAGGATCATCCGGGCCACAAGCTTGCTGACAGAAGCCTCAAGAAAAAAAAAATTCTTCTTCGAC
TATGCTGGAGGCAGAGATGATCGAGCCGGTAGTTAACTATATATAGCTAAATTGGTTCCATCACCTCGAG
TCAATTCTTGATTTAGTATACACATAACCAAATTTGGATCAAGTTTGAAGTAAAACTTTAACTTCAGCTC
CTTACATTTGCACTAAGATCTCTGCTACTCTGGTCCCAAGTGAACCACCTTTTGGACCCTATTGACCGGA
CCTTAACTTGCCAAACCTAAACGCTTAATGCCTCAGACGTTTTAATGCCTCTCAACACCTCCAAGGTTGC
TTTCTTGAGCATGCCTACTAGGGACTTTAACGAACTGTGGGGTTGCAGACAGTTTCAGGCGTGTCCCGAC
CAATATGGCCTACTAGACTCTCTGAAAAATCACAGTTTTCCAGTAGTTCCGATCAAATTACCATCGAAAT
GGTCCCATAAACGGACATTTGACATCCGTTCCTGAATTATAGTCTTCCACCGTGGATCATGGTGTTCCTT
TTTTTCCCAAAGAATATCAGCATCCCTTAACTACGTTAGGTCAGTGATGACAATGGACCAAATTGTTGCA
AGGTTTTTCTTTTTCTTTCATCGGCACATTTCAGCCTCACATGCGACTATTATCGATCAATGAAATCCAT
CAAGATTGAAATCTTAAAATTGCCCCTTTCACTTGACAGGATCCTTTTTTGTAGAAATGTCTTGGTGTCC
TCGTCCAATCAGGTAGCCATCTCTGAAATATCTGGCTCCGTTGCAACTCCGAACGACCTGCTGGCAACGT
AAAATTCTCCGGGGTAAAACTTTAATGTGGAGTAATGGAACCAGAAACGTCTCTTCCCTTCTCTCTCCTT
CCACCGCCCGTTACCGTCCCTAGGAAATTTTACTCTGCTGGAGAGCTTCTTCTACGGCCCCCTTGCAGCA
ATGCTCTTCCCAGCATTACGTTGCGGGTAAAACGGAGGTCGTGTACCCGACCTAGCAGCCCAGGGATGGA
AAAGTCCCGGCCGTCGCTGGCAATAATAGCGGGCGGACGCATGTCATGAGATTATTGGAAACCACCAGAA
TCGAATATAAAAGGCGAACACCTTTCCCAATTTTGGTTTCCCCTGACCCAAAGACTTTAAATTTAATTTA
TTTGTCCCTATTTCAATCAATTGAACAACTATCAAAACACAGAATTTCCCTATCAGTGATAGAGATCTCC
CTATCAGTGATAGAGAGAATTCATGGTGAGCAAGGGCGAGGAGCTGTTCACCGGGGTGGTGCCCATCCTG
GTCGAGCTGGACGGCGACGTAAACGGCCACAAGTTCAGCGTGTCCGGCGAGGGCGAGGGCGATGCCACCT
ACGGCAAGCTGACCCTGAAGTTCATCTGCACCACCGGCAAGCTGCCCGTGCCCTGGCCCACCCTCGTGAC
CACCCTGACCTACGGCGTGCAGTGCTTCAGCCGCTACCCCGACCACATGAAGCAGCACGACTTCTTCAAG
TCCGCCATGCCCGAAGGCTACGTCCAGGAGCGCACCATCTTCTTCAAGGACGACGGCAACTACAAGACCC
GCGCCGAGGTGAAGTTCGAGGGCGACACCCTGGTGAACCGCATCGAGCTGAAGGGCATCGACTTCAAGGA
GGACGGCAACATCCTGGGGCACAAGCTGGAGTACAACTACAACAGCCACAACGTCTATATCATGGCCGAC
AAGCAGAAGAACGGCATCAAGGTGAACTTCAAGATCCGCCACAACATCGAGGACGGCAGCGTGCAGCTCG
CCGACCACTACCAGCAGAACACCCCCATCGGCGACGGCCCCGTGCTGCTGCCCGACAACCACTACCTGAG
CACCCAGAGCGCCCTGAGCAAAGACCCCAACGAGAAGCGCGATCACATGGTCCTGCTGGAGTTCGTGACC
GCCGCCGGGATCACTCTCGGCATGGACGAGCTGTACAAGGCCGCGGCGGCCGCCAGCTTTCTAGAACAAA
AACTCATCTCAGAAGAGGATCTGAATAGCGCCGTCGACCATCATCATCATCATCATTGACCGGTCTTGCT
AGATTCTAATCAAGAGGATGTCAGAATGCCATTTGCCTGAGAGATGCAGGCTTCATTTTTGATACTTTTT
TATTTGTAACCTATATAGTATAGGATTTTTTTTGTCATTTTGTTTCTTCTCGTACGAGCTTGCTCCTGAT
CAGCCTATCTCGCAGCTGATGAATATCTTGTGGTAGGGGTTTGGGAAAATCATTCGAGTTTGATGTTTTT
CTTGGTATTTCCCACTCCTCTTCAGAGTACAGAAGATTAAGTGAGACCTTCGTTTGTGCGGATCCCCCAC
ACACCATAGCTTCAAAATGTTTCTACTCCTTTTTTACTCTTCCAGATTTTCTCGGACTCCGCGCATCGCC
GTACCACTTCAAAACACCCAAGCACAGCATACTAAATTTTCCCTCTTTCTTCCTCTAGGGTGTCGTTAAT
TACCCGTACTAAAGGTTTGGAAAAGAAAAAAGAGACCGCCTCGTTTCTTTTTCTTCGTCGAAAAAGGCAA
TAAAAATTTTTATCACGTTTCTTTTTCTTGAAATTTTTTTTTTTAGTTTTTTTCTCTTTCAGTGACCTCC
ATTGATATTTAAGTTAATAAACGGTCTTCAATTTCTCAAGTTTCAGTTTCATTTTTCTTGTTCTATTACA
ACTTTTTTTACTTCTTGTTCATTAGAAAGAAAGCATAGCAATCTAATCTAAGGGGCGGTGTTGACAATTA
ATCATCGGCATAGTATATCGGCATAGTATAATACGACAAGGTGAGGAACTAAACCATGGCCAAGTTGACC
AGTGCCGTTCCGGT
