>Addgene plasmid #78997 | PP153 | addgene partial sequence | sequence record 168293 | pBR322ori-3 5'-tttgtttgcaagcagcagat-3'
TTTCTACGGGGTCTGACGCTCAGTGGAACGAAAACTCACGTTAAGGGATTTTGGTCATGAGATCAGATCT
GAGCTCGTTTGGCCGTGGCCGTGCTCGTCCTCGTCGGCCGGCTTGTCGACGACGGCGGTCTCCGTCGTCA
GGATCATCCGGGCCACAAGCTTGCTGACAGAAGCCTCAAGAAAAAAAAAATTCTTCTTCGACTATGCTGG
AGGCAGAGATGATCGAGCCGGTAGTTAACTATATATAGCTAAATTGGTTCCATCACCTCGAGTCAATTCT
TGATTTAGTATACACATAACCAAATTTGGATCAAGTTTGAAGTAAAACTTTAACTTCAGCTCCTTACATT
TGCACTAAGATCTCTGCTACTCTGGTCCCAAGTGAACCACCTTTTGGACCCTATTGACCGGACCTTAACT
TGCCAAACCTAAACGCTTAATGCCTCAGACGTTTTAATGCCTCTCAACACCTCCAAGGTTGCTTTCTTGA
GCATGCCTACTAGGGACTTTAACGAACTGTGGGGTTGCAGACAGTTTCAGGCGTGTCCCGACCAATATGG
CCTACTAGACTCTCTGAAAAATCACAGTTTTCCAGTAGTTCCGATCAAATTACCATCGAAATGGTCCCAT
AAACGGACATTTGACATCCGTTCCTGAATTATAGTCTTCCACCGTGGATCATGGTGTTCCTTTTTTTCCC
AAAGAATATCAGCATCCCTTAACTACGTTAGGTCAGTGATGACAATGGACCAAATTGTTGCAAGGTTTTT
CTTTTTCTTTCATCGGCACATTTCAGCCTCACATGCGACTATTATCGATCAATGA
