>Addgene plasmid #78997 | PP153 | addgene partial sequence | sequence record 168294 | EGFP-N 5'-CGTCGCCGTCCAGCTCGACCAG-3'
GCTCACCATGAATTCTCTCTATCACTGATAGGGAGATCTCTATCACTGATAGGGAAATTCTGTGTTTTGA
TAGTTGTTCAATTGATTGAAATAGGGACAAATAAATTAAATTTAAAGTCTTTGGGTCAGGGGAAACCAAA
ATTGGGAAAGGTGTTCGCCTTTTATATTCGATTCTGGTGGTTTCCAATAATCTCATGACATGCGTCCGCC
CGCTATTATTGCCAGCGACGGCCGGGACTTTTCCATCCCTGGGCTGCTAGGTCGGGTACACGACCTCCGT
TTTACCCGCAACGTAATGCTGGGAAGAGCATTGCTGCAAGGGGGCCGTAGAAGAAGCTCTCCAGCAGAGT
AAAATTTCCTAGGGACGGTAACGGGCGGTGGAAGGAGAGAGAAGGGAAGAGACGTTTCTGGTTCCATTAC
TCCACATTAAAGTTTTACCCCGGAGAATTTTACGTTGCCAGCAGGTCGTTCGGAGTTGCAACGGAGCCAG
ATATTTCAGAGATGGCTACCTGATTGGACGAGGACACCAAGACATTTCTACAAAAAAGGATCCTGTCAAG
TGAAAGGGGCAATTTTAAGATTTCAATCTTGATGGATTTCATTGATCGATAATAGTCGCATGTGAGGCTG
AAATGTGCCGATGAAAGAAAAAGAAAAACCTTGCAACAATTTGGTCCATTGTCATCACTGACCTAACGTA
GTTAAGGGATGCTGATATTCTTTGGGAAAAAAAGGAACACCATGATCCACGGTGGAAGACTATAATTCAG
GAACGGATGTCAAATGTCCGTTTATGGGACCATTTCGATGGTAATTTGATCGGAACTACTGGA
